Addgene plasmid #170266: pGBK CUP1 Nxf1B
Purpose: Yeast two-hybrid vector using a copper inducible CUP1 promoter, expressing full length Nxf1B
Depositing lab: Bruce Hamilton. Depositing organization: University of California, San Diego (UCSD). Publication: Inducible Yeast Two-Hybrid with Quantitative Measures. Hernandez J, Ross K, Hamilton B. bioRxiv 10.1101/2021.07.01.450807.
Backbone
  Vector backbone: Modified pGBKT7
  Backbone manufacturer: Clontech
  Backbone size w/o insert (bp): 7002
  Total vector size (bp): 8859
  Modifications to backbone: Replaced the ADH1 promoter with a full length modified CUP1 promoter (modified the BamHI and NdeI site).
  Vector type: Bacterial Expression, Yeast Expression
  Selectable markers: TRP1
Growth in bacteria
  Bacterial resistance: Kanamycin, 50 μg/mL
  Growth temperature: 37°C
  Growth strain: DH5alpha
  Copy number: Unknown
Gene/Insert
  Gene/Insert name: nuclear export factor 1, B6 allele (alt name: Nxf1B)
  Species: M. musculus (mouse)
  Insert size (bp): 1857
  GenBank ID: 53319
  Promoter: CUP1
  Tag / fusion protein: GAL4 DNA Binding Domain (N terminal on backbone); Myc (N terminal on backbone)
  Cloning method: Restriction Enzyme; 5′ cloning site NdeI (not destroyed); 3′ cloning site BamHI (not destroyed)
  Sequencing primers: 5′ T7; 3′ M13R
Terms and licenses: Academic/Nonprofit Terms; Industry Terms: Not Available to Industry
How to cite: pGBK CUP1 Nxf1B was a gift from Bruce Hamilton (Addgene plasmid # 170266 ; http://n2t.net/addgene:170266 ; RRID:Addgene_170266)
