[The description below was written by a language model from this plasmid's Addgene catalogue record and pLannotate feature annotations shown in this document.]
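Description:
pGBK CUP1 Nxf1B is a yeast two-hybrid "bait" plasmid built on a modified Clontech pGBKT7 backbone, with a total size of 8,859 bp. It is an E. coli–yeast shuttle vector. In bacteria it replicates from a high-copy ColE1/pUC-type origin and is selected with kanamycin through the Tn5 aminoglycoside phosphotransferase gene (NeoR/KanR), which is driven by the bla (AmpR) promoter. In Saccharomyces cerevisiae it is maintained episomally by the 2μ origin and selected by TRP1 complementation of tryptophan auxotrophy. An f1 origin is also present, along with several short backbone remnants (lac promoter/operator, lacZα, rop, bom and ble fragments) that have no evident role in the design.

The defining modification is replacement of the constitutive ADH1 promoter of pGBKT7 with a full-length CUP1 metallothionein promoter, altered at its BamHI and NdeI sites so that those enzymes remain usable for cloning. This places bait expression under copper (Cu2+) control. The promoter drives the GAL4 DNA-binding domain, followed according to the record by a Myc epitope tag (not separately annotated in the feature table), fused N-terminally to full-length mouse nuclear export factor 1 (Nxf1, also known as Tap), B6 allele. This 1,857 bp insert was cloned between NdeI and BamHI, and transcription ends at the ADH1 terminator. A T7 promoter between the GAL4 domain and the insert, paired with a downstream T7 terminator, allows T7 polymerase-driven transcription of the tagged insert without the GAL4 domain.

The plasmid is intended for inducible two-hybrid assays in which the level of the Nxf1 bait can be controlled with copper, to test and quantify interactions with activation-domain prey fusions.
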