Features (pLannotate 1.2.2; 24 found; start..end, strand, type, name):
      1..235     +  promoter       CUP1 promoter: S. cerevisiae CUP1; inducible metallothionein promoter, regulated by Cu2+
    291..731     +  CDS            GAL4 DNA binding domain: DNA binding domain of the GAL4 transcriptional activator; Saccharomyces cerevisiae GAL4 (truncated)
    742..760     +  promoter       T7 promoter: promoter for bacteriophage T7 RNA polymerase
    813..2666    +  CDS            Nxf1: NXF1_MOUSE - Also known as Tap. Experimental evidence at protein level: Swiss-Prot protein existence level 1. Involved in the nuclear export of mRNA species bearing retroviral constitutive transport elements (CTE) and in the export of mRNA from the nucleus to the cytoplasm (TAP/NFX1 pathway). The NXF1- NXT1 heterodimer is involved in the export of HSP70 mRNA in conjunction with ALYREF/THOC4 and THOC5 components of the TREX complex. ALYREF/THOC4-bound mRNA is thought to be transferred to the NXF1-NXT1 heterodimer for export. Also involved in nuclear export of m6A- containing mRNAs: interaction
   2699..2746    +  terminator     T7 terminator: transcription terminator for bacteriophage T7 RNA polymerase
   2773..2960    +  terminator     ADH1 terminator: S. cerevisiae ADH1; transcription terminator for the S. cerevisiae alcohol dehydrogenase 1 (ADH1) gene
   3008..3024    -  protein_bind   lac operator: The lac repressor binds to the lac operator to inhibit transcription in E. coli. This inhibition can be relieved by adding lactose or isopropyl-β-D-thiogalactopyranoside (IPTG). lac repressor encoded by lacI
   3032..3062    -  promoter       lac promoter: promoter for the E. coli lac operon
   3077..3098    -  protein_bind   CAP binding site: CAP binding activates transcription in the presence of cAMP. E. coli catabolite activator protein
   3111..3203    -  CDS            lacI (fragment): lac repressor; lacI; The lac repressor binds to the lac operator to inhibit transcription in E. coli. This inhibition can be relieved by adding lactose or isopropyl-β-D-thiogalactopyranoside (IPTG).
   3386..3974    -  rep_origin     ori: high-copy-number ColE1/pMB1/pBR322/pUC origin of replication
   4196..4212    +  polyA_signal   bGH poly(A) signal (fragment): bovine growth hormone polyadenylation signal
   4303..4350    -  polyA_signal   HSV TK poly(A) signal: herpes simplex virus thymidine kinase polyadenylation signal (Cole and Stacy, 1985)
   4409..4561    -  CDS            ble (fragment): BLE_KLEPN - Experimental evidence at protein level: Swiss-Prot protein existence level 1. Binding protein with a strong affinity to the bleomycin family of antibiotics. Binds to CL990; an antimitotic-antibiotic compound. From Klebsiella pneumoniae.
   4582..5376    -  CDS            NeoR/KanR: aminoglycoside phosphotransferase from Tn5; aph(3')-II (or nptII); confers resistance to neomycin, kanamycin, and G418 (Geneticin®)
   5377..5481    -  promoter       AmpR promoter: bla
   5508..6850    -  rep_origin     2μ ori: yeast 2μ plasmid origin of replication
   6918..6953    +  CDS            rop (fragment): Rop protein, which maintains plasmids at low copy number; rop
   7055..7104    +  misc_feature   bom (fragment): basis of mobility region from pBR322
   7243..7390    +  promoter       TRP1 promoter: S. cerevisiae TRP1
   7391..8065    +  CDS            TRP1: phosphoribosylanthranilate isomerase, required for tryptophan biosynthesis; S. cerevisiae TRP1; yeast auxotrophic marker
   8116..8167    +  misc_feature   bom (fragment): basis of mobility region from pBR322
   8195..8623    -  rep_origin     f1 ori (sequence partly withheld): f1 bacteriophage origin of replication; arrow indicates direction of (+) strand synthesis
   8627..8693    -  CDS            lacZα (fragment): LacZα fragment of β-galactosidase; lacZ fragment
>Addgene plasmid #170266 | pGBK CUP1 Nxf1B | addgene full sequence | sequence record 335102 | Addgene NGS Result
CTAGTTAGAAAAAGACATTTTTGCTGTCAGTCACTGTCAAGAGATTCTTTTGCTGGCATTTCTTCTAGAA
GCAAAAAGAGCGATGCGTCTTTTCCGCTGAACCGTTCCAGCAAAAAAGACTACCAACGCAATATGGATTG
TCAGAATCATATAAAAGAGAAGCAAATAACTCCTTGTCTTGTATCAATTGCATTATAATATCTTCTTGTT
AGTGCAATATCATATAGAAGTCATCGAAATAGATATTAAGAAAAACAAACTGTCCAAGCTTGAAGCAAGC
CTCCTGAAAGATGAAGCTACTGTCTTCTATCGAACAAGCATGCGATATTTGCCGACTTAAAAAGCTCAAG
TGCTCCAAAGAAAAACCGAAGTGCGCCAAGTGTCTGAAGAACAACTGGGAGTGTCGCTACTCTCCCAAAA
CCAAAAGGTCTCCGCTGACTAGGGCACATCTGACAGAAGTGGAATCAAGGCTAGAAAGACTGGAACAGCT
ATTTCTACTGATTTTTCCTCGAGAAGACCTTGACATGATTTTGAAAATGGATTCTTTACAGGATATAAAA
GCATTGTTAACAGGATTATTTGTACAAGATAATGTGAATAAAGATGCCGTCACAGATAGATTGGCTTCAG
TGGAGACTGATATGCCTCTAACATTGAGACAGCATAGAATAAGTGCGACATCATCATCGGAAGAGAGTAG
TAACAAAGGTCAAAGACAGTTGACTGTATCGCCGGAATTTGTAATACGACTCACTATAGGGCGAGCCGCC
ATCATGGAGGAGCAGAAGCTGATCTCAGAGGAGGACCTGCATATGGCGGACGAAGGGAAGTCATACAACG
AGCATGATGACCGTGTTAGTTTCCCTCAAAGAAGAAAGAAAGGCCGGGGGCCTTTCCGATGGAAGTGTGG
TGAGGGGAATCGTAGGTCTGGAAGAGGTGGTTCTGGTGTACAGTCTTCCCGATTTGAGGAAGATGATGGC
GATGTAGCAATGAATGATCCCCAGGATGGCCCCCGAGTAAGATACAATCCCTATACCAACCGGCCTAATC
GTCGGGGAGATGGTTGGCATGATCGAGATCGAATTCATATTACTGTACGGAGAGACAGAGCTCCTGCAGA
GAGAGGAGGGGCTGGCACCAGTCAAGATGGGACCACCAAGAACTGGTTCAAGATTACAATTCCTTATGGT
AGAAAGTATGACAAAACGTGGCTTCTGAGCATGATTCAGAGCAAATGCAGTGTCCCCTTCAATCCCATCG
AGTTTCACTATGAAAATACACGGGCCCATTTTTTTGTGGAGGATGCCACTACTGCTTCTGCATTAAAGGG
TGTCAACCATAAGATCCAGGATCGAGAAAACAGAAGGATATCTATCATCATCAATGCTTCTGCTCCACCC
TACACTGTACAGAATGAACTGAAGCCCGAACAAATAGAGCAGCTCAAGCTGATCATGAGCAAACGATATG
ATGGCAACCAACAAGCACTTGACCTCAAGGGGCTCCGCTCAGACCCAGATTTGGTGGCCCAGAACATCGA
TGTTGTTCTAAACCGCAGAAGCTGTATGGCAGCCACCCTGCGGATCATTGAAGAGAACATTCCTGAGCTA
TTGTCTTTGAACTTGAGCAGCAACAGGCTATACAAGCTGGATGATATGTCTAGCATTGTGCAGAAGGCGC
CAAACCTAAAGACCCTAAATCTCTCCGGAAACGAATTGAAGACTGAGCGGGAATTAGACAAGATAAAAGG
GCTGAAGCTGGAAGAGCTGTGGCTTGACAGAAACCCCATGTGTGACAACTTCGGAGACCAGTCCAGCTAT
ATCAGCGCCATTCGCGAACGATTTCCCAAGTTATTACGCCTGGATGGCCATGAGCTACCCCCTCCAATTT
CCTTTGATGTCGAAGCCCCTACAATGTTACCACCCTGCAAGGGAAGCTATTTTGGAACCGAGAACCTAAA
GAGTCTGGTCCTGCGCTTCTTGCAGCAGTACTATGTAATTTATGACTCAGGAGACCGCCAGGGTCTCCTG
TATGCCTACCATGATGGCGCCTGTTGCTCGCTAAGCATTCCTTACAACCCTCAGAATCCTGTCCGAAAAA
ACTTAGCTGAATATGTCAAAGACAGCAGAAATGTGAAGAAGCTTAAAGAACCCACCCAGCGGTTCCGACT
CTTAAAGCATACACGTCTTAATGTCGTTGCCTTCCTCAATGAGTTACCCAAAACTCAACATGACGTTAAC
GCCTTCGTGGTAGATATAAGTGCCCAAACAAGCACATTACTGTGTTTTTCTGTCAATGGAGTCTTCAAGG
AAGTGGATGGGAAGTCTCGAGATTCTTTACGTGCTTTCACAAGAACGTTCATTGCTGTTCCTGCCAGCAA
TTCAGGGCTATGTATTGTAAATGATGAATTATTTGTGCGGAATGCCAGCCCTGAAGAAATCCAAAGAGCC
TTCGCCATGTCTGCACCCACACCTTCCTCCAGTCCAGTACCCACGCTTTCCCCAGAACAGCAGGAAATGT
TGCAAGCATTTTCTACCCAGTCTGGCATGAACCTTGAGTGGTCTCAGAAGTGCCTTCAAGACAATAACTG
GGACTACACCAGATCTGCTCAGGCCTTCACTCTTCTCAAGGCCAAGGGAGAGATTCCAGAAGTAGCGTTT
ATGAAATGAGGATCCGTCGACCTGCAGCGGCCGCATAACTAGCATAACCCCTTGGGGCCTCTAAACGGGT
CTTGAGGGGTTTTTTGCGCGCTTGCAGCCAAGCTAATTCCGGGCGAATTTCTTATGATTTATGATTTTTA
TTATTAAATAAGTTATAAAAAAAATAAGTGTATACAAATTTTAAAGTGACTCTTAGGTTTTAAAACGAAA
ATTCTTATTCTTGAGTAACTCTTTCCTGTAGGTCAGGTTGCTTTCTCAGGTATAGCATGAGGTCGCTCTT
ATTGACCACACCTCTACCGGCATGCAAGCTTGGCGTAATCATGGTCATAGCTGTTTCCTGTGTGAAATTG
TTATCCGCTCACAATTCCACACAACATACGAGCCGGAAGCATAAAGTGTAAAGCCTGGGGTGCCTAATGA
GTGAGCTAACTCACATTAATTGCGTTGCGCTCACTGCCCGCTTTCCAGTCGGGAAACCTGTCGTGCCAGC
TGCATTAATGAATCGGCCAACGCGCGGGGAGAGGCGGTTTGCGTATTGGGCGCTCTTCCGCTTCCTCGCT
CACTGACTCGCTGCGCTCGGTCGTTCGGCTGCGGCGAGCGGTATCAGCTCACTCAAAGGCGGTAATACGG
TTATCCACAGAATCAGGGGATAACGCAGGAAAGAACATGTGAGCAAAAGGCCAGCAAAAGGCCAGGAACC
GTAAAAAGGCCGCGTTGCTGGCGTTTTTCCATAGGCTCCGCCCCCCTGACGAGCATCACAAAAATCGACG
CTCAAGTCAGAGGTGGCGAAACCCGACAGGACTATAAAGATACCAGGCGTTTCCCCCTGGAAGCTCCCTC
GTGCGCTCTCCTGTTCCGACCCTGCCGCTTACCGGATACCTGTCCGCCTTTCTCCCTTCGGGAAGCGTGG
CGCTTTCTCATAGCTCACGCTGTAGGTATCTCAGTTCGGTGTAGGTCGTTCGCTCCAAGCTGGGCTGTGT
GCACGAACCCCCCGTTCAGCCCGACCGCTGCGCCTTATCCGGTAACTATCGTCTTGAGTCCAACCCGGTA
AGACACGACTTATCGCCACTGGCAGCAGCCACTGGTAACAGGATTAGCAGAGCGAGGTATGTAGGCGGTG
CTACAGAGTTCTTGAAGTGGTGGCCTAACTACGGCTACACTAGAAGAACAGTATTTGGTATCTGCGCTCT
GCTGAAGCCAGTTACCTTCGGAAAAAGAGTTGGTAGCTCTTGATCCGGCAAACAAACCACCGCTGGTAGC
GGTGGTTTTTTTGTTTGCAAGCAGCAGATTACGCGCAGAAAAAAAGGATCTCAAGAAGATCCTTTGATCT
TTTCTACGGGGTCTGACGCTCAGTGGAACGAAAACTCACGTTAAGGGATTTTGGTCATGAGATTATCAAA
AAGGATCTTCACCTAGATCCTTTTAAATTAAAAATGAAGTTTTAAATCAATCTAAAGTATATATGAGTAA
CCTGAGGCTATGGCAGGGCCTGCCGCCCCGACGTTGGCTGCGAGCCCTGGGCCTTCACCCGAACTTGGGG
GGTGGGGTGGGGAAAAGGAAGAAACGCGGGCGTATTGGCCCCAATGGGGTCTCGGTGGGGTATCGACAGA
GTGCCAGCCCTGGGACCGAACCCCGCGTTTATGAACAAACGACCCAACACCGTGCGTTTTATTCTGTCTT
TTTATTGCCGTCATAGCGCGGGTTCCTTCCGGTATTGTCTCCTTCCGTGTTTCAGTTAGCCTCCCCCTAG
GGTGGGCGAAGAACTCCAGCATGAGATCCCCGCGCTGGAGGATCATCCAGCCGGCGTCCCGGAAAACGAT
TCCGAAGCCCAACCTTTCATAGAAGGCGGCGGTGGAATCGAAATCTCGTGATGGCAGGTTGGGCGTCGCT
TGGTCGGTCATTTCGAACCCCAGAGTCCCGCTCAGAAGAACTCGTCAAGAAGGCGATAGAAGGCGATGCG
CTGCGAATCGGGAGCGGCGATACCGTAAAGCACGAGGAAGCGGTCAGCCCATTCGCCGCCAAGCTCTTCA
GCAATATCACGGGTAGCCAACGCTATGTCCTGATAGCGGTCCGCCACACCCAGCCGGCCACAGTCGATGA
ATCCAGAAAAGCGGCCATTTTCCACCATGATATTCGGCAAGCAGGCATCGCCATGAGTCACGACGAGATC
CTCGCCGTCGGGCATGCTCGCCTTGAGCCTGGCGAACAGTTCGGCTGGCGCGAGCCCCTGATGCTCTTCG
TCCAGATCATCCTGATCGACAAGACCGGCTTCCATCCGAGTACGTGCTCGCTCGATGCGATGTTTCGCTT
GGTGGTCGAATGGGCAGGTAGCCGGATCAAGCGTATGCAGCCGCCGCATTGCATCAGCCATGATGGATAC
TTTCTCGGCAGGAGCAAGGTGAGATGACAGGAGATCCTGCCCCGGCACTTCGCCCAATAGCAGCCAGTCC
CTTCCCGCTTCAGTGACAACGTCGAGCACAGCTGCGCAAGGAACGCCCGTCGTGGCCAGCCACGATAGCC
GCGCTGCCTCGTCTTGCAGTTCATTCAGGGCACCGGACAGGTCGGTCTTGACAAAAAGAACCGGGCGCCC
CTGCGCTGACAGCCGGAACACGGCGGCATCAGAGCAGCCGATTGTCTGTTGTGCCCAGTCATAGCCGAAT
AGCCTCTCCACCCAAGCGGCCGGAGAACCTGCGTGCAATCCATCTTGTTCAATCATACTCTTCCTTTTTC
AATATTATTGAAGCATTTATCAGGGTTATTGTCTCATGAGCGGATACATATTTGAATGTATTTAGAAAAA
TAAACAAATAGGGGTTCCGCGCACATTTCCCCGAAAAGTGCCACCTGAACGAAGCATCTGTGCTTCATTT
TGTAGAACAAAAATGCAACGCGAGAGCGCTAATTTTTCAAACAAAGAATCTGAGCTGCATTTTTACAGAA
CAGAAATGCAACGCGAAAGCGCTATTTTACCAACGAAGAATCTGTGCTTCATTTTTGTAAAACAAAAATG
CAACGCGAGAGCGCTAATTTTTCAAACAAAGAATCTGAGCTGCATTTTTACAGAACAGAAATGCAACGCG
AGAGCGCTATTTTACCAACAAAGAATCTATACTTCTTTTTTGTTCTACAAAAATGCATCCCGAGAGCGCT
ATTTTTCTAACAAAGCATCTTAGATTACTTTTTTTCTCCTTTGTGCGCTCTATAATGCAGTCTCTTGATA
ACTTTTTGCACTGTAGGTCCGTTAAGGTTAGAAGAAGGCTACTTTGGTGTCTATTTTCTCTTCCATAAAA
AAAGCCTGACTCCACTTCCCGCGTTTACTGATTACTAGCGAAGCTGCGGGTGCATTTTTTCAAGATAAAG
GCATCCCCGATTATATTCTATACCGATGTGGATTGCGCATACTTTGTGAACAGAAAGTGATAGCGTTGAT
GATTCTTCATTGGTCAGAAAATTATGAACGGTTTCTTCTATTTTGTCTCTATATACTACGTATAGGAAAT
GTTTACATTTTCGTATTGTTTTCGATTCACTCTATGAATAGTTCTTACTACAATTTTTTTGTCTAAAGAG
TAATACTAGAGATAAACATAAAAAATGTAGAGGTCGAGTTTAGATGCAAGTTCAAGGAGCGAAAGGTGGA
TGGGTAGGTTATATAGGGATATAGCACAGAGATATATAGCAAAGAGATACTTTTGAGCAATGTTTGTGGA
AGCGGTATTCGCAATATTTTAGTAGCTCGTTACAGTCCGGTGCGTTTTTGGTTTTTTGAAAGTGCGTCTT
CAGAGCGCTTTTGGTTTTCAAAAGCGCTCTGAAGTTCCTATACTTTCTAGAGAATAGGAACTTCGGAATA
GGAACTTCAAAGCGTTTCCGAAAACGAGCGCTTCCGAAAATGCAACGCGAGCTGCGCACATACAGCTCAC
TGTTCACGTCGCACCTATATCTGCGTGTTGCCTGTATATATATATACATGAGAAGAACGGCATAGTGCGT
GTTTATGCTTAAATGCGTACTTATATGCGTCTATTTATGTAGGATGAAAGGTAGTCTAGTACCTCCTGTG
ATATTATCCCATTCCATGCGGGGTATCGTATGCTTCCTTCAGCACTACCCTTTAGCTGTTCTATATGCTG
CCACTCCTCAATTGGATTAGTCTCATCCTTCAATGCTATCATTTCCTTTGATATTGGATCATACTAAGAA
ACCATTATTATCATGACATTAACCTATAAAAATAGGCGTATCACGAGGCCCTTTCGTCTCGCGCGTTTCG
GTGATGACGGTGAAAACCTCTGACACATGCAGCTCCCGGAGACGGTCACAGCTTGTCTGTAAGCGGATGC
CGGGAGCAGACAAGCCCGTCAGGGCGCGTCAGCGGGTGTTGGCGGGTGTCGGGGCTGGCTTAACTATGCG
GCATCAGAGCAGATTGTACTGAGAGTGCACCATAGATCAACGACATTACTATATATATAATATAGGAAGC
ATTTAATAGAACAGCATCGTAATATATGTGTACTTTGCAGTTATGACGCCAGATGGCAGTAGTGGAAGAT
ATTCTTTATTGAAAAATAGCTTGTCACCTTACGTACAATCTTGATCCGGAGCTTTTCTTTTTTTGCCGAT
TAAGAATTAATTCGGTCGAAAAAAGAAAAGGAGAGGGCCAAGAGGGAGGGCATTGGTGACTATTGAGCAC
GTGAGTATACGTGATTAAGCACACAAAGGCAGCTTGGAGTATGTCTGTTATTAATTTCACAGGTAGTTCT
GGTCCATTGGTGAAAGTTTGCGGCTTGCAGAGCACAGAGGCCGCAGAATGTGCTCTAGATTCCGATGCTG
ACTTGCTGGGTATTATATGTGTGCCCAATAGAAAGAGAACAATTGACCCGGTTATTGCAAGGAAAATTTC
AAGTCTTGTAAAAGCATATAAAAATAGTTCAGGCACTCCGAAATACTTGGTTGGCGTGTTTCGTAATCAA
CCTAAGGAGGATGTTTTGGCTCTGGTCAATGATTACGGCATTGATATCGTCCAACTGCATGGAGATGAGT
CGTGGCAAGAATACCAAGAGTTCCTCGGTTTGCCAGTTATTAAAAGACTCGTATTTCCAAAAGACTGCAA
CATACTACTCAGTGCAGCTTCACAGAAACCTCATTCGTTTATTCCCTTGTTTGATTCAGAAGCAGGTGGG
ACAGGTGAACTTTTGGATTGGAACTCGATTTCTGACTGGGTTGGAAGGCAAGAGAGCCCCGAAAGCTTAC
ATTTTATGTTAGCTGGTGGACTGACGCCAGAAAATGTTGGTGATGCGCTTAGATTAAATGGCGTTATTGG
TGTTGATGTAAGCGGAGGTGTGGAGACAAATGGTGTAAAAGACTCTAACAAAATAGCAAATTTCGTCAAA
AATGCTAAGAAATAGGTTATTACTGAGTAGTATTTATTTAAGTATTGTTTGTGCACTTGCCGATCTATGC
GGTGTGAAATACCGCACAGATGCGTAAGGAGAAAATACCGCATCAGGAAATTGTAAGCGTTAATATTTTG
TTAAAATTCGCGTTAAATTTTTGTTAAATCAGCTCATTTTTTAACCAATAGGCCGAAATCGGCAAAATCC
CTTATAAATCAAAAGAATAGACCGAGATAGGGT
[37 nt withheld, positions 8294-8330]
AAAGAACGTGGACTCCAACGTCAAAGG
[49 nt withheld, positions 8358-8406]
T
[91 nt withheld, positions 8408-8498]
G
[124 nt withheld, positions 8500-8623]
CCATTCGCCATTCAGGCTGCGCAACTGTTGGGAAGGGCGATCGGTGCGGGCCTCTTCGCTATTACGCCAG
ATCCCATTACCGACATTTGGGCGCTATACGTGCATAAGTTCATGTATGTATCTGTATTTAAAACACTTTT
GTATTATTTTTCCTCATATATGTGTATAGGTTTATACGGATGATTTAATTATTACTTCACCACCCTTTAT
TTCAGGCTGATATCTTAGCCTTGTTA
